Addgene plasmid #192003: pLenti_CMVTRE3G_LYSET-Isoform1_R45W-Puro
Purpose: Lentiviral vector to generate LYSET(TMEM251)-isoform1 R45W mutant stable expressing cell line under CMVTRE3G promoter
Depositing lab: Jan Carette. Depositing organization: Stanford University. Publication: The human disease gene LYSET is essential for lysosomal enzyme transport and viral infection. Richards CM, Jabs S, Qiao W, Varanese LD, Schweizer M, Mosen PR, Riley NM, Klussendorf M, Zengel JR, Flynn RA, Rustagi A, Widen JC, Peters CE, Ooi YS, Xie X, Shi PY, Bartenschlager R, Puschnik AS, Bogyo M, Bertozzi CR, Blish CA, Winter D, Nagamine CM, Braulke T, Carette JE. Science. 2022 Sep 8:eabn5648. doi: 10.1126/science.abn5648. PubMed 36074821.
Backbone
  Vector backbone: pLenti CMVTRE3G Puro DEST (w811-1)
  Backbone manufacturer: addgene #27565
  Vector type: Mammalian Expression, Lentiviral
  Selectable markers: Puromycin
Growth in bacteria
  Bacterial resistance: Ampicillin, 100 μg/mL
  Growth temperature: 30°C
  Growth strain: NEB Stable
  Copy number: Unknown
Gene/Insert
  Gene/Insert name: LYSET-Isoform1 R45W
  Species: H. sapiens (human)
  Entrez Gene: LYSET (a.k.a. C14orf109, DMAN, GCAF, TMEM251)
  Promoter: CMVTRE3G
  Cloning method: Gibson Cloning
  Sequencing primers: 5′ GAACCGTCAGATCGCCTGG; 3′ CATTAAAGCAGCGTATCCACATAGC
Terms and licenses: Academic/Nonprofit Terms; Industry Terms: Not Available to Industry
How to cite: pLenti_CMVTRE3G_LYSET-Isoform1_R45W-Puro was a gift from Jan Carette (Addgene plasmid # 192003 ; http://n2t.net/addgene:192003 ; RRID:Addgene_192003)
