[The description below was written by a language model from this plasmid's Addgene catalogue record and pLannotate feature annotations shown in this document.]
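Description:
pLenti_CMVTRE3G_LYSET-Isoform1_R45W-Puro is an 8.2 kb third-generation-style HIV-1 lentiviral transfer plasmid for tetracycline/doxycycline-inducible expression of a mutant human LYSET (TMEM251) in mammalian cells. It was built by Gibson cloning into the pLenti CMVTRE3G Puro DEST backbone. In bacteria it replicates from a high-copy ColE1/pUC-type origin and is selected with ampicillin through the β-lactamase gene. An f1 origin, an SV40 origin and remnants of a lac/lacZα cloning region with T3 and T7 promoters are also present in the backbone.

The viral portion begins with an RSV enhancer/promoter fused to a truncated 5' LTR, which allows Tat-independent production of genomic RNA in packaging cells. This is followed by the Ψ packaging signal with a partial gag sequence, the RRE for Rev-dependent nuclear export, and the cPPT/CTS. The second LTR is annotated as a truncated LTR, consistent with a self-inactivating design, and is followed by an SV40 polyadenylation signal. Between the LTRs, the TRE3G promoter drives the LYSET isoform 1 coding sequence carrying the R45W substitution. This promoter is active only when a Tet-On 3G transactivator is present with inducer, and no transactivator is encoded on this plasmid, so it must be supplied separately. No epitope tag or reporter is annotated on the insert. A WPRE downstream of the insert enhances transcript expression, and a separate mouse PGK promoter drives puromycin N-acetyltransferase for selection of transduced cells.

The stated purpose is to generate stable cell lines expressing the LYSET R45W mutant. The associated study concerns the role of this human disease gene in lysosomal enzyme transport and viral infection.
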