Features (pLannotate 1.2.2; 27 found; start..end, strand, type, name):
      1..589     +  rep_origin     ori: high-copy-number ColE1/pMB1/pBR322/pUC origin of replication
    772..864     +  CDS            lacI (fragment): lac repressor; lacI; The lac repressor binds to the lac operator to inhibit transcription in E. coli. This inhibition can be relieved by adding lactose or isopropyl-β-D-thiogalactopyranoside (IPTG).
    877..898     +  protein_bind   CAP binding site: CAP binding activates transcription in the presence of cAMP. E. coli catabolite activator protein
    913..943     +  promoter       lac promoter: promoter for the E. coli lac operon
    951..967     +  protein_bind   lac operator: The lac repressor binds to the lac operator to inhibit transcription in E. coli. This inhibition can be relieved by adding lactose or isopropyl-β-D-thiogalactopyranoside (IPTG). lac repressor encoded by lacI
   1012..1030    +  promoter       T3 promoter: promoter for bacteriophage T3 RNA polymerase
   1058..1284    +  promoter       RSV promoter: Rous sarcoma virus enhancer/promoter
   1285..1465    +  LTR            5' LTR (truncated): truncated 5' long terminal repeat (LTR) from HIV-1
   1512..1637    +  misc_feature   HIV-1 Ψ: packaging signal of human immunodeficiency virus type 1
   1621..1984    +  CDS            HIV-1 gag (fragment): gag protein from human immunodeficiency virus 1; gag
   2130..2363    +  misc_feature   RRE: The Rev response element (RRE) of HIV-1 allows for Rev-dependent mRNA export from the nucleus to the cytoplasm.
   2740..2840    +  CDS            Rev (fragment): human immunodeficiency virus 1 (HIV-1) Rev protein; rev; enhances nuclear export of unspliced and incompletely spliced viral mRNAs
   2859..2976    +  misc_feature   cPPT/CTS: central polypurine tract and central termination sequence of HIV-1
   3006..3381    +  promoter       TRE3G promoter: 3rd-generation Tet-responsive promoter that can be activated by binding of Tet-On® 3G
   3426..3914    +  CDS            TMEM251: TM251_HUMAN - Also known as C14orf109. Experimental evidence at transcript level: Swiss-Prot protein existence level 2. From Homo sapiens (Human).
   3944..4532    +  misc_feature   WPRE: woodchuck hepatitis virus posttranscriptional regulatory element
   4546..5045    +  promoter       PGK promoter: mouse phosphoglycerate kinase 1 promoter
   5066..5665    +  CDS            PuroR: puromycin N-acetyltransferase; pac from Streptomyces alboniger; confers resistance to puromycin
   5733..5870    +  CDS            nef (fragment): NEF_HV1LA - Experimental evidence at protein level: Swiss-Prot protein existence level 1. Extracellular Nef protein targets CD4(+) T-lymphocytes for apoptosis by interacting with CXCR4 surface receptors. From Human immunodeficiency virus type 1 group M subtype B (isolate Lai) (HIV-1).
   5856..6036    +  LTR            5' LTR (truncated): truncated 5' long terminal repeat (LTR) from HIV-1
   6108..6229    +  polyA_signal   SV40 poly(A) signal: SV40 polyadenylation signal
   6269..6404    +  rep_origin     SV40 ori: SV40 origin of replication
   6425..6443    -  promoter       T7 promoter: promoter for bacteriophage T7 RNA polymerase
   6451..6606    +  CDS            lacZα (fragment): LacZα fragment of β-galactosidase; lacZ fragment
   6611..7039    +  rep_origin     f1 ori (sequence partly withheld): f1 bacteriophage origin of replication; arrow indicates direction of (+) strand synthesis
   7092..7196    +  promoter       AmpR promoter: bla
   7197..8057    +  CDS            AmpR: β-lactamase; bla; confers resistance to ampicillin, carbenicillin, and related antibiotics
>Addgene plasmid #192003 | pLenti_CMVTRE3G_LYSET-Isoform1_R45W-Puro | addgene full sequence | sequence record 376128 | Addgene NGS Result
TTGAGATCCTTTTTTTCTGCGCGTAATCTGCTGCTTGCAAACAAAAAAACCACCGCTACCAGCGGTGGTT
TGTTTGCCGGATCAAGAGCTACCAACTCTTTTTCCGAAGGTAACTGGCTTCAGCAGAGCGCAGATACCAA
ATACTGTTCTTCTAGTGTAGCCGTAGTTAGGCCACCACTTCAAGAACTCTGTAGCACCGCCTACATACCT
CGCTCTGCTAATCCTGTTACCAGTGGCTGCTGCCAGTGGCGATAAGTCGTGTCTTACCGGGTTGGACTCA
AGACGATAGTTACCGGATAAGGCGCAGCGGTCGGGCTGAACGGGGGGTTCGTGCACACAGCCCAGCTTGG
AGCGAACGACCTACACCGAACTGAGATACCTACAGCGTGAGCTATGAGAAAGCGCCACGCTTCCCGAAGG
GAGAAAGGCGGACAGGTATCCGGTAAGCGGCAGGGTCGGAACAGGAGAGCGCACGAGGGAGCTTCCAGGG
GGAAACGCCTGGTATCTTTATAGTCCTGTCGGGTTTCGCCACCTCTGACTTGAGCGTCGATTTTTGTGAT
GCTCGTCAGGGGGGCGGAGCCTATGGAAAAACGCCAGCAACGCGGCCTTTTTACGGTTCCTGGCCTTTTG
CTGGCCTTTTGCTCACATGTTCTTTCCTGCGTTATCCCCTGATTCTGTGGATAACCGTATTACCGCCTTT
GAGTGAGCTGATACCGCTCGCCGCAGCCGAACGACCGAGCGCAGCGAGTCAGTGAGCGAGGAAGCGGAAG
AGCGCCCAATACGCAAACCGCCTCTCCCCGCGCGTTGGCCGATTCATTAATGCAGCTGGCACGACAGGTT
TCCCGACTGGAAAGCGGGCAGTGAGCGCAACGCAATTAATGTGAGTTAGCTCACTCATTAGGCACCCCAG
GCTTTACACTTTATGCTTCCGGCTCGTATGTTGTGTGGAATTGTGAGCGGATAACAATTTCACACAGGAA
ACAGCTATGACCATGATTACGCCAAGCGCGCAATTAACCCTCACTAAAGGGAACAAAAGCTGGAGCTGCA
AGCTTAATGTAGTCTTATGCAATACTCTTGTAGTCTTGCAACATGGTAACGATGAGTTAGCAACATGCCT
TACAAGGAGAGAAAAAGCACCGTGCATGCCGATTGGTGGAAGTAAGGTGGTACGATCGTGCCTTATTAGG
AAGGCAACAGACGGGTCTGACATGGATTGGACGAACCACTGAATTGCCGCATTGCAGAGATATTGTATTT
AAGTGCCTAGCTCGATACATAAACGGGTCTCTCTGGTTAGACCAGATCTGAGCCTGGGAGCTCTCTGGCT
AACTAGGGAACCCACTGCTTAAGCCTCAATAAAGCTTGCCTTGAGTGCTTCAAGTAGTGTGTGCCCGTCT
GTTGTGTGACTCTGGTAACTAGAGATCCCTCAGACCCTTTTAGTCAGTGTGGAAAATCTCTAGCAGTGGC
GCCCGAACAGGGACTTGAAAGCGAAAGGGAAACCAGAGGAGCTCTCTCGACGCAGGACTCGGCTTGCTGA
AGCGCGCACGGCAAGAGGCGAGGGGCGGCGACTGGTGAGTACGCCAAAAATTTTGACTAGCGGAGGCTAG
AAGGAGAGAGATGGGTGCGAGAGCGTCAGTATTAAGCGGGGGAGAATTAGATCGCGATGGGAAAAAATTC
GGTTAAGGCCAGGGGGAAAGAAAAAATATAAATTAAAACATATAGTATGGGCAAGCAGGGAGCTAGAACG
ATTCGCAGTTAATCCTGGCCTGTTAGAAACATCAGAAGGCTGTAGACAAATACTGGGACAGCTACAACCA
TCCCTTCAGACAGGATCAGAAGAACTTAGATCATTATATAATACAGTAGCAACCCTCTATTGTGTGCATC
AAAGGATAGAGATAAAAGACACCAAGGAAGCTTTAGACAAGATAGAGGAAGAGCAAAACAAAAGTAAGAC
CACCGCACAGCAAGCGGCCGCTGATCTTCAGACCTGGAGGAGGAGATATGAGGGACAATTGGAGAAGTGA
ATTATATAAATATAAAGTAGTAAAAATTGAACCATTAGGAGTAGCACCCACCAAGGCAAAGAGAAGAGTG
GTGCAGAGAGAAAAAAGAGCAGTGGGAATAGGAGCTTTGTTCCTTGGGTTCTTGGGAGCAGCAGGAAGCA
CTATGGGCGCAGCGTCAATGACGCTGACGGTACAGGCCAGACAATTATTGTCTGGTATAGTGCAGCAGCA
GAACAATTTGCTGAGGGCTATTGAGGCGCAACAGCATCTGTTGCAACTCACAGTCTGGGGCATCAAGCAG
CTCCAGGCAAGAATCCTGGCTGTGGAAAGATACCTAAAGGATCAACAGCTCCTGGGGATTTGGGGTTGCT
CTGGAAAACTCATTTGCACCACTGCTGTGCCTTGGAATGCTAGTTGGAGTAATAAATCTCTGGAACAGAT
TTGGAATCACACGACCTGGATGGAGTGGGACAGAGAAATTAACAATTACACAAGCTTAATACACTCCTTA
ATTGAAGAATCGCAAAACCAGCAAGAAAAGAATGAACAAGAATTATTGGAATTAGATAAATGGGCAAGTT
TGTGGAATTGGTTTAACATAACAAATTGGCTGTGGTATATAAAATTATTCATAATGATAGTAGGAGGCTT
GGTAGGTTTAAGAATAGTTTTTGCTGTACTTTCTATAGTGAATAGAGTTAGGCAGGGATATTCACCATTA
TCGTTTCAGACCCACCTCCCAACCCCGAGGGGACCCGACAGGCCCGAAGGAATAGAAGAAGAAGGTGGAG
AGAGAGACAGAGACAGATCCATTCGATTAGTGAACGGATCTCGACGGTATCGGTTAACTTTTAAAAGAAA
AGGGGGGATTGGGGGGTACAGTGCAGGGGAAAGAATAGTAGACATAATAGCAACAGACATACAAACTAAA
GAATTACAAAAACAAATTACAAAAATTCAAAATTTTATCGATCACGAGACTAGCCTCGAGTTGGCTTTAC
TCCCTATCAGTGATAGAGAACGTATGAAGAGTTTACTCCCTATCAGTGATAGAGAACGTATGCAGACTTT
ACTCCCTATCAGTGATAGAGAACGTATAAGGAGTTTACTCCCTATCAGTGATAGAGAACGTATGACCAGT
TTACTCCCTATCAGTGATAGAGAACGTATCTACAGTTTACTCCCTATCAGTGATAGAGAACGTATATCCA
GTTTACTCCCTATCAGTGATAGAGAACGTATAAGCTTTAGGCGTGTACGGTGGGCGCCTATAAAAGCAGA
GCTCGTTTAGTGAACCGTCAGATCGCCTGGAGCAATTCCACAACACTTTTGTCTTATACCAACTTTCCGT
ACCACTTCCTACCCTCGTAAACCGGTTCGTCGACTAGTCCAGTGTGGTGGAATTCTGCAGATACCATGCC
AAAGCCACCCGATTATTCAGAGCTGAGTGACTCTTTAACGCTTGCCGTGGGAACAGGAAGATTTTCGGGA
CCATTGCACAGAGCATGGAGAATGATGAACTTCCGTCAGTGGATGGGATGGATTGGAGTGGGATTGTATC
TGTTAGCCAGTGCAGCAGCATTTTACTATGTTTTTGAAATCAGTGAGACTTACAACAGGCTGGCCTTGGA
ACACATTCAACAGCACCCTGAGGAGCCCCTTGAAGGAACCACATGGACACACTCCTTGAAAGCTCAATTA
CTCTCCTTGCCTTTTTGGGTGTGGACAGTTATTTTTCTGGTACCTTACTTACAGATGTTTTTGTTCCTAT
ACTCTTGTACAAGAGCTGATCCCAAAACAGTGGGCTACTGTATCATCCCTATATGCTTGGCAGTTATTTG
CAATCGCCACCAGGCATTTGTCAAGGCTTCTAATCAGATCAGCAGACTACAACTGATTGACACGTAAATC
CAGCACAGTGGCGGCCGCTCGACAATCAACCTCTGGATTACAAAATTTGTGAAAGATTGACTGGTATTCT
TAACTATGTTGCTCCTTTTACGCTATGTGGATACGCTGCTTTAATGCCTTTGTATCATGCTATTGCTTCC
CGTATGGCTTTCATTTTCTCCTCCTTGTATAAATCCTGGTTGCTGTCTCTTTATGAGGAGTTGTGGCCCG
TTGTCAGGCAACGTGGCGTGGTGTGCACTGTGTTTGCTGACGCAACCCCCACTGGTTGGGGCATTGCCAC
CACCTGTCAGCTCCTTTCCGGGACTTTCGCTTTCCCCCTCCCTATTGCCACGGCGGAACTCATCGCCGCC
TGCCTTGCCCGCTGCTGGACAGGGGCTCGGCTGTTGGGCACTGACAATTCCGTGGTGTTGTCGGGGAAGC
TGACGTCCTTTCCATGGCTGCTCGCCTGTGTTGCCACCTGGATTCTGCGCGGGACGTCCTTCTGCTACGT
CCCTTCGGCCCTCAATCCAGCGGACCTTCCTTCCCGCGGCCTGCTGCCGGCTCTGCGGCCTCTTCCGCGT
CTTCGCCTTCGCCCTCAGACGAGTCGGATCTCCCTTTGGGCCGCCTCCCCGCCTGGAATTCTACCGGGTA
GGGGAGGCGCTTTTCCCAAGGCAGTCTGGAGCATGCGCTTTAGCAGCCCCGCTGGGCACTTGGCGCTACA
CAAGTGGCCTCTGGCCTCGCACACATTCCACATCCACCGGTAGGCGCCAACCGGCTCCGTTCTTTGGTGG
CCCCTTCGCGCCACCTTCTACTCCTCCCCTAGTCAGGAAGTTCCCCCCCGCCCCGCAGCTCGCGTCGTGC
AGGACGTGACAAATGGAAGTAGCACGTCTCACTAGTCTCGTGCAGATGGACAGCACCGCTGAGCAATGGA
AGCGGGTAGGCCTTTGGGGCAGCGGCCAATAGCAGCTTTGCTCCTTCGCTTTCTGGGCTCAGAGGCTGGG
AAGGGGTGGGTCCGGGGGCGGGCTCAGGGGCGGGCTCAGGGGCGGGGCGGGCGCCCGAAGGTCCTCCGGA
GGCCCGGCATTCTGCACGCTTCAAAAGCGCACGTCTGCCGCGCTGTTCTCCTCTTCCTCATCTCCGGGCC
TTTCGACCTGCAGCCCAAGCTTACCATGACCGAGTACAAGCCCACGGTGCGCCTCGCCACCCGCGACGAC
GTCCCCAGGGCCGTACGCACCCTCGCCGCCGCGTTCGCCGACTACCCCGCCACGCGCCACACCGTCGATC
CGGACCGCCACATCGAGCGGGTCACCGAGCTGCAAGAACTCTTCCTCACGCGCGTCGGGCTCGACATCGG
CAAGGTGTGGGTCGCGGACGACGGCGCCGCGGTGGCGGTCTGGACCACGCCGGAGAGCGTCGAAGCGGGG
GCGGTGTTCGCCGAGATCGGCCCGCGCATGGCCGAGTTGAGCGGTTCCCGGCTGGCCGCGCAGCAACAGA
TGGAAGGCCTCCTGGCGCCGCACCGGCCCAAGGAGCCCGCGTGGTTCCTGGCCACCGTCGGCGTCTCGCC
CGACCACCAGGGCAAGGGTCTGGGCAGCGCCGTCGTGCTCCCCGGAGTGGAGGCGGCCGAGCGCGCCGGG
GTGCCCGCCTTCCTGGAGACCTCCGCGCCCCGCAACCTCCCCTTCTACGAGCGGCTCGGCTTCACCGTCA
CCGCCGACGTCGAGGTGCCCGAAGGACCGCGCACCTGGTGCATGACCCGCAAGCCCGGTGCCTGACGCCC
GCCCCACGACCCGCAGCGCCCGACCGAAAGGAGCGCACGACCCCATGCATCTCGAGGGCCCGGTACCTTT
AAGACCAATGACTTACAAGGCAGCTGTAGATCTTAGCCACTTTTTAAAAGAAAAGGGGGGACTGGAAGGG
CTAGCTCACTCCCAACGAAGACAAGATCTGCTTTTTGCTTGTACTGGGTCTCTCTGGTTAGACCAGATCT
GAGCCTGGGAGCTCTCTGGCTAACTAGGGAACCCACTGCTTAAGCCTCAATAAAGCTTGCCTTGAGTGCT
TCAAGTAGTGTGTGCCCGTCTGTTGTGTGACTCTGGTAACTAGAGATCCCTCAGACCCTTTTAGTCAGTG
TGGAAAATCTCTAGCAGTAGTAGTTCATGTCATCTTATTATTCAGTATTTATAACTTGCAAAGAAATGAA
TATCAGAGAGTGAGAGGAACTTGTTTATTGCAGCTTATAATGGTTACAAATAAAGCAATAGCATCACAAA
TTTCACAAATAAAGCATTTTTTTCACTGCATTCTAGTTGTGGTTTGTCCAAACTCATCAATGTATCTTAT
CATGTCTGGCTCTAGCTATCCCGCCCCTAACTCCGCCCATCCCGCCCCTAACTCCGCCCAGTTCCGCCCA
TTCTCCGCCCCATGGCTGACTAATTTTTTTTATTTATGCAGAGGCCGAGGCCGCCTCGGCCTCTGAGCTA
TTCCAGAAGTAGTGAGGAGGCTTTTTTGGAGGCCTAGGGACGTACCCAATTCGCCCTATAGTGAGTCGTA
TTACGCGCGCTCACTGGCCGTCGTTTTACAACGTCGTGACTGGGAAAACCCTGGCGTTACCCAACTTAAT
CGCCTTGCAGCACATCCCCCTTTCGCCAGCTGGCGTAATAGCGAAGAGGCCCGCACCGATCGCCCTTCCC
AACAGTTGCGCAGCCTGAATGGCGAATGGG
[124 nt withheld, positions 6611-6734]
C
[91 nt withheld, positions 6736-6826]
A
[49 nt withheld, positions 6828-6876]
CCTTTGACGTTGGAGTCCACGTTCTTT
[37 nt withheld, positions 6904-6940]
ACCCTATCTCGGTCTATTCTTTTGATTTATAAGGGATTTTGCCGATTTCGGCCTATTGGTTAAAAAATGA
GCTGATTTAACAAAAATTTAACGCGAATTTTAACAAAATATTAACGCTTACAATTTAGGTGGCACTTTTC
GGGGAAATGTGCGCGGAACCCCTATTTGTTTATTTTTCTAAATACATTCAAATATGTATCCGCTCATGAG
ACAATAACCCTGATAAATGCTTCAATAATATTGAAAAAGGAAGAGTATGAGTATTCAACATTTCCGTGTC
GCCCTTATTCCCTTTTTTGCGGCATTTTGCCTTCCTGTTTTTGCTCACCCAGAAACGCTGGTGAAAGTAA
AAGATGCTGAAGATCAGTTGGGTGCACGAGTGGGTTACATCGAACTGGATCTCAACAGCGGTAAGATCCT
TGAGAGTTTTCGCCCCGAAGAACGTTTTCCAATGATGAGCACTTTTAAAGTTCTGCTATGTGGCGCGGTA
TTATCCCGTATTGACGCCGGGCAAGAGCAACTCGGTCGCCGCATACACTATTCTCAGAATGACTTGGTTG
AGTACTCACCAGTCACAGAAAAGCATCTTACGGATGGCATGACAGTAAGAGAATTATGCAGTGCTGCCAT
AACCATGAGTGATAACACTGCGGCCAACTTACTTCTGACAACGATCGGAGGACCGAAGGAGCTAACCGCT
TTTTTGCACAACATGGGGGATCATGTAACTCGCCTTGATCGTTGGGAACCGGAGCTGAATGAAGCCATAC
CAAACGACGAGCGTGACACCACGATGCCTGTAGCAATGGCAACAACGTTGCGCAAACTATTAACTGGCGA
ACTACTTACTCTAGCTTCCCGGCAACAATTAATAGACTGGATGGAGGCGGATAAAGTTGCAGGACCACTT
CTGCGCTCGGCCCTTCCGGCTGGCTGGTTTATTGCTGATAAATCTGGAGCCGGTGAGCGTGGGTCTCGCG
GTATCATTGCAGCACTGGGGCCAGATGGTAAGCCCTCCCGTATCGTAGTTATCTACACGACGGGGAGTCA
GGCAACTATGGATGAACGAAATAGACAGATCGCTGAGATAGGTGCCTCACTGATTAAGCATTGGTAACTG
TCAGACCAAGTTTACTCATATATACTTTAGATTGATTTAAAACTTCATTTTTAATTTAAAAGGATCTAGG
TGAAGATCCTTTTTGATAATCTCATGACCAAAATCCCTTAACGTGAGTTTTCGTTCCACTGAGCGTCAGA
CCCCGTAGAAAAGATCAAAGGATCTTC
